Addgene plasmid #103196: LSB-hsa-miR-1271-5p
Purpose: Used to sense miRNA activity using fluorescence based tools. hsa-miR-1271-5p target in 3' UTR of of mKate. miRNA activity can be measured by the repression of mKate2 relative to EBFP2 fluorescent proteins . Plasmid is inherently unstable; please see Depositor Comments
Depositing lab: Ron Weiss. Depositing organization: Massachusetts Institute of Technology. Publication: A mixed antagonistic/synergistic miRNA repression model enables accurate predictions of multi-input miRNA sensor activity. Gam JJ, Babb J, Weiss R. Nat Commun. 2018 Jun 22;9(1):2430. doi: 10.1038/s41467-018-04575-0. PubMed 29934631.
Backbone
  Vector backbone: Low Sensor Backbone (LSB)
  Vector type: Mammalian Expression, Synthetic Biology
Growth in bacteria
  Bacterial resistance: Ampicillin and Kanamycin, 100 & 50 μg/mL
  Growth temperature: 30°C
  Growth strain: NEB Stable
  Copy number: High Copy
Gene/Insert
  Gene/Insert name: hsa-miR-1271-5p target
  Species: H. sapiens (human)
  Entrez Gene: MIR1271 (a.k.a. MIRN1271, hsa-mir-1271)
  Promoter: EF-1a
  Cloning method: Gibson Cloning
Terms and licenses: Academic/Nonprofit Terms; Industry Terms: Not Available to Industry
Depositor comments: Please note that this plasmid is inherently unstable due to a repeating poly A element. We recommend performing a diagnostic digest on multiple colonies upon receipt. The depositors would like to note the presence of several discrepancies between the depositor sequence and physical plasmid sequence. In particular, the sequences upstream and downstream of the puromycin coding region have 10 bp insertions which do not affect the ability to perform puromycin selection. The sequences for those regions within the physical plasmids are as follows: Upstream of Puro: GAATTCGACCGCCTGTCTCAAGGTGCCACC; Downstream of Puro: GCTTTGAGACTACGCGTGAATTCACTCCTC.
How to cite: LSB-hsa-miR-1271-5p was a gift from Ron Weiss (Addgene plasmid # 103196 ; http://n2t.net/addgene:103196 ; RRID:Addgene_103196)
