[The description below was written by a language model from this plasmid's Addgene catalogue record and pLannotate feature annotations shown in this document.]
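Description:
LSB-hsa-miR-1271-5p is a mammalian expression plasmid from a synthetic-biology miRNA sensor series, built on the Low Sensor Backbone (LSB) and about 11 kb in the depositor's full sequence. It replicates in E. coli from a high-copy ColE1/pUC-type origin and carries both β-lactamase (ampicillin) and aph(3')-Ia (kanamycin) markers, matching the dual selection listed in the record. A puromycin N-acetyltransferase coding sequence followed by a rabbit β-globin poly(A) signal provides selection in mammalian cells. No promoter for this cassette is annotated in the feature table.

The payload is a pair of parallel, same-orientation transcription units. Each is driven by the human EF-1α core promoter with its intron A and ends in β-globin 3' sequence with a rabbit β-globin poly(A) signal. One unit encodes the red fluorescent protein mKate2 and the other the blue fluorescent protein EBFP2. Gateway attB4, attB1 and attB2 scars flanking the promoters and coding regions reflect modular assembly of the units, and the record lists Gibson cloning for the insert. According to the catalogue entry, a target site for human miR-1271-5p sits in the 3' UTR of the mKate2 transcript. This small element is not separately annotated in the feature table. When miR-1271-5p is active in a transfected cell, it represses mKate2, while EBFP2 lacks the target and serves as an internal reference for delivery and expression. The mKate2-to-EBFP2 fluorescence ratio therefore reports miRNA activity.

The depositor notes that the repeated poly(A) elements make the plasmid inherently unstable. The physical plasmid also differs from the deposited sequence by short insertions flanking the puromycin coding region, which are reported not to affect puromycin selection.
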