Features (pLannotate 1.2.2; 28 found; start..end, strand, type, name):
     87..675     -  rep_origin     ori: high-copy-number ColE1/pMB1/pBR322/pUC origin of replication
    846..1706    -  CDS            AmpR: β-lactamase; bla; confers resistance to ampicillin, carbenicillin, and related antibiotics
   1707..1778    -  promoter       AmpR promoter: bla
   1857..2456    +  CDS            PuroR: puromycin N-acetyltransferase; pac from Streptomyces alboniger; confers resistance to puromycin
   2461..2541    +  CDS            HBB (fragment): HBB_PONPY - Experimental evidence at transcript level: Swiss-Prot protein existence level 2. Involved in oxygen transport from the lung to the various peripheral tissues. From Pongo pygmaeus (Bornean orangutan).
   2612..2667    +  polyA_signal   β-globin poly(A) signal: rabbit β-globin polyadenylation signal (Gil and Proudfoot, 1987)
   3646..3666    +  protein_bind   attB4: mutant version of attB; core recombination site for the Gateway® BP reaction BP Clonase™
   3734..3945    +  promoter       EF-1α core promoter: core promoter for human elongation factor EF-1α
   3946..4884    +  intron         EF-1α intron A: intron upstream of the start codon of human EF-1α
   4911..4931    +  protein_bind   attB1: mutant version of attB; core recombination site for the Gateway® BP reaction BP Clonase™
   4951..5646    +  CDS            mKate2: mKate2 is a basic (constitutively fluorescent) red fluorescent protein published in 2009, derived from Entacmaea quadricolor. It is reported to be a rapidly-maturing monomer with moderate acid sensitivity.
   5666..5690    -  protein_bind   attB2: mutant version of attB; recombination site for the Gateway® BP reaction BP Clonase™
   5777..5908    +  CDS            HBB_SCICA (fragment): Experimental evidence at protein level: Swiss-Prot protein existence level 1. Involved in oxygen transport from the lung to the various peripheral tissues. From Sciurus carolinensis (Eastern gray squirrel).
   5979..6034    +  polyA_signal   β-globin poly(A) signal: rabbit β-globin polyadenylation signal (Gil and Proudfoot, 1987)
   6418..6443    +  misc_feature   SA: splice acceptor site
   7115..7135    +  protein_bind   attB4: mutant version of attB; core recombination site for the Gateway® BP reaction BP Clonase™
   7203..7414    +  promoter       EF-1α core promoter: core promoter for human elongation factor EF-1α
   7415..8353    +  intron         EF-1α intron A: intron upstream of the start codon of human EF-1α
   8380..8400    +  protein_bind   attB1: mutant version of attB; core recombination site for the Gateway® BP reaction BP Clonase™
   8411..9127    +  CDS            EBFP2: EBFP2 is a basic (constitutively fluorescent) blue fluorescent protein published in 2007, derived from Aequorea victoria. It is reported to be a rapidly-maturing monomer with moderate acid sensitivity.
   9135..9159    -  protein_bind   attB2: mutant version of attB; recombination site for the Gateway® BP reaction BP Clonase™
   9163..9243    +  CDS            HBB (fragment): HBB_PONPY - Experimental evidence at transcript level: Swiss-Prot protein existence level 2. Involved in oxygen transport from the lung to the various peripheral tissues. From Pongo pygmaeus (Bornean orangutan).
   9314..9369    +  polyA_signal   β-globin poly(A) signal: rabbit β-globin polyadenylation signal (Gil and Proudfoot, 1987)
   9752..9774    -  protein_bind   lac operator (fragment): The lac repressor binds to the lac operator to inhibit transcription in E. coli. This inhibition can be relieved by adding lactose or isopropyl-β-D-thiogalactopyranoside (IPTG). lac repressor encoded by lacI
   9778..9808    -  promoter       lac promoter: promoter for the E. coli lac operon
   9823..9844    -  protein_bind   CAP binding site: CAP binding activates transcription in the presence of cAMP. E. coli catabolite activator protein
   9857..9896    -  CDS            lacI (fragment): lac repressor; lacI; The lac repressor binds to the lac operator to inhibit transcription in E. coli. This inhibition can be relieved by adding lactose or isopropyl-β-D-thiogalactopyranoside (IPTG).
  10069..10878   +  CDS            KanR: aminoglycoside phosphotransferase; aph(3')-Ia; confers resistance to kanamycin in bacteria or G418 (Geneticin®) in eukaryotes
>Addgene plasmid #103196 | LSB-hsa-miR-1271-5p | depositor full sequence | sequence record 195441 | Full Sequence
AATTGAGGGGATAACGCAGGAAAGAACATGTGAGCAAAAGGCCAGCAAAAGGCCAGGAACCGTAAAAAGG
CCGCGTTGCTGGCGTTTTTCCATAGGCTCCGCCCCCCTGACGAGCATCACAAAAATCGACGCTCAAGTCA
GAGGTGGCGAAACCCGACAGGACTATAAAGATACCAGGCGTTTCCCCCTGGAAGCTCCCTCGTGCGCTCT
CCTGTTCCGACCCTGCCGCTTACCGGATACCTGTCCGCCTTTCTCCCTTCGGGAAGCGTGGCGCTTTCTC
ATAGCTCACGCTGTAGGTATCTCAGTTCGGTGTAGGTCGTTCGCTCCAAGCTGGGCTGTGTGCACGAACC
CCCCGTTCAGCCCGACCGCTGCGCCTTATCCGGTAACTATCGTCTTGAGTCCAACCCGGTAAGACACGAC
TTATCGCCACTGGCAGCAGCCACTGGTAACAGGATTAGCAGAGCGAGGTATGTAGGCGGTGCTACAGAGT
TCTTGAAGTGGTGGCCTAACTACGGCTACACTAGAAGAACAGTATTTGGTATCTGCGCTCTGCTGAAGCC
AGTTACCTTCGGAAAAAGAGTTGGTAGCTCTTGATCCGGCAAACAAACCACCGCTGGTAGCGGTGGTTTT
TTTGTTTGCAAGCAGCAGATTACGCGCAGAAAAAAAGGATCTCAAGAAGATCCTTTGATCTTTTCTACGG
GGTCTGACGCTCAGTGGAACGAAAACTCACGTTAAGGGATTTTGGTCATGAGATTATCAAAAAGGATCTT
CACCTAGATCCTTTTAAATTAAAAATGAAGTTTTAAATCAATCTAAAGTATATATGAGTAAACTTGGTCT
GACAGTTACCAATGCTTAATCAGTGAGGCACCTATCTCAGCGATCTGTCTATTTCGTTCATCCATAGTTG
CCTGACTCCCCGTCGTGTAGATAACTACGATACGGGAGGGCTTACCATCTGGCCCCAGTGCTGCAATGAT
ACCGCGAGAACCACGCTCACCGGCTCCAGATTTATCAGCAATAAACCAGCCAGCCGGAAGGGCCGAGCGC
AGAAGTGGTCCTGCAACTTTATCCGCCTCCATCCAGTCTATTAATTGTTGCCGGGAAGCTAGAGTAAGTA
GTTCGCCAGTTAATAGTTTGCGCAACGTTGTTGCCATTGCTACAGGCATCGTGGTGTCACGCTCGTCGTT
TGGTATGGCTTCATTCAGCTCCGGTTCCCAACGATCAAGGCGAGTTACATGATCCCCCATGTTGTGCAAA
AAAGCGGTTAGCTCCTTCGGTCCTCCGATCGTTGTCAGAAGTAAGTTGGCCGCAGTGTTATCACTCATGG
TTATGGCAGCACTGCATAATTCTCTTACTGTCATGCCATCCGTAAGATGCTTTTCTGTGACTGGTGAGTA
CTCAACCAAGTCATTCTGAGAATAGTGTATGCGGCGACCGAGTTGCTCTTGCCCGGCGTCAATACGGGAT
AATACCGCGCCACATAGCAGAACTTTAAAAGTGCTCATCATTGGAAAACGTTCTTCGGGGCGAAAACTCT
CAAGGATCTTACCGCTGTTGAGATCCAGTTCGATGTAACCCACTCGTGCACCCAACTGATCTTCAGCATC
TTTTACTTTCACCAGCGTTTCTGGGTGAGCAAAAACAGGAAGGCAAAATGCCGCAAAAAAGGGAATAAGG
GCGACACGGAAATGTTGAATACTCATACTCTTCCTTTTTCAATATTATTGAAGCATTTATCAGGGTTATT
GTCTCATGAGCGGATACATATTTGAATGTAGCTCCGAATTTCTCGAGGGCTTGTCGACGACGGCGGTCTC
CGTCGTCAGGATCATGAATTCGACCCGCCTGCCACCATGACCGAGTACAAGCCCACGGTGCGCCTCGCCA
CCCGCGACGACGTCCCCCGGGCCGTACGCACCCTCGCCGCCGCGTTCGCCGACTACCCCGCCACGCGCCA
CACCGTCGACCCGGACCGCCACATCGAGCGGGTCACCGAGCTGCAAGAACTCTTCCTCACGCGCGTCGGG
CTCGACATCGGCAAGGTGTGGGTCGCGGACGACGGCGCCGCGGTGGCGGTCTGGACCACGCCGGAGAGCG
TCGAAGCGGGGGCGGTGTTCGCCGAGATCGGCCCGCGCATGGCCGAGTTGAGCGGTTCCCGGCTGGCCGC
GCAGCAACAGATGGAAGGCCTCCTGGCGCCGCACCGGCCCAAGGAGCCCGCGTGGTTCCTGGCCACCGTC
GGCGTCTCGCCCGACCACCAGGGCAAGGGTCTGGGCAGCGCCGTCGTGCTCCCCGGAGTGGAGGCGGCCG
AGCGCGCCGGGGTGCCCGCCTTCCTGGAGACATCCGCGCCCCGCAACCTCCCCTTCTACGAGCGGCTCGG
CTTCACCGTCACCGCCGACGTCGAGGTGCCCGAAGGACCGCGCACCTGGTGCATGACCCGCAAGCCCGGT
GCCTGATACGCGTGAATTCACTCCTCAGGTGCAGGCTGCCTATCAGAAGGTGGTGGCTGGTGTGGCCAAT
GCCCTGGCTCACAAATACCACTGAGATCTTTTTCCCTCTGCCAAAAATTATGGGGACATCATGAAGCCCC
TTGAGCATCTGACTTCTGGCTAATAAAGGAAATTTATTTTCATTGCAATAGTGTGTTGGAATTTTTTGTG
TCTCTCACTCGGAAGGACATATGGGAGGGCAAATCATTTAAAACATCAGAATGAGTATTTGGTTTAGAGT
TTGGCAACATATGCCCATATGCTGGCTGCCATGAACAAAGGTTGGCTATAAAGAGGTCATCAGTATATGA
AACAGCCCCCTGCTGTCCATTCCTTATTCCATAGAAAAGCCTTGACTTGAGGTTAGATTTTTTTTATATT
TTGTTTTGTGTTATTTTTTTCTTTAACATCCCTAAAATTTTCCTTACATGTTTTACTAGCCAGATTTTTC
CTCCTCTCCTGACTACTCCCAGTCATAGCTGTCCCTCTTCTCTTATGGAGATCCCTCGACCTGCAGCCCA
AGCTTGAATTCTCTAGAATTACCCTGTTATCCCTATGCTTGGTTTACCGAGCTCTTATTGGTTTTCAAAC
TTCATTGACTGTGCCCAACGCGCCTGGGAGCTCACGGGGACAGCCCCCCCCCAAAGCCCCCAGGGATGTA
ATTACGTCCCTCCCCCGCTAGGGGGCAGCAGCGAGCCGCCCGGGGCTCCGCTCCGGTCCGGCGCTCCCCC
CGCATCCCCGAGCCGGCAGCGTGCGGGGACAGCCCGGGCACGGGGAAGGTGGCACGGGATCGCTTTCCTC
TGAACGCTTCTCGCTGCTCTTTGAGCCTGCAGACACCTGGGGGGATACGGGGAAAAAGCTAGGCTGAAAG
ACCGGTTCTTAGAATGACACGCGCCTGGGAGCTCACGGGGACAGCCCCCCCCCAAAGCCCCCAGGGATGT
AATTACGTCCCTCCCCCGCTAGGGGGCAGCAGCGAGCCGCCCGGGGCTCCGCTCCGGTCCGGCGCTCCCC
CCGCATCCCCGAGCCGGCAGCGTGCGGGGACAGCCCGGGCACGGGGAAGGTGGCACGGGATCGCTTTCCT
CTGAACGCTTCTCGCTGCTCTTTGAGCCTGCAGACACCTGGGGGGATACGGGGAAAAAGCTAACTTCTGA
GACGACAACTTTGTATAGAAAAGTTGGCTCCGAATTCGCCCTTGACAGCAGAGATCCAGTTTGGTTAATT
AATTGGCTCCGGTGCCCGTCAGTGGGCAGAGCGCACATCGCCCACAGTCCCCGAGAAGTTGTGGGGAGGG
GTCGGCAATTGAACCGGTGCCTAGAGAAGGTGGCGCGGGGTAAACTGGGAAAGTGATGTCGTGTACTGGC
TCCGCCTTTTTCCCGAGGGTGGGGGAGAACCGTATATAAGTGCAGTAGTCGCCGTGAACGTTCTTTTTCG
CAACGGGTTTGCCGCCAGAACACAGGTAAGTGCCGTGTGTGGTTCCCGCGGGCCTGGCCTCTTTACGGGT
TATGGCCCTTGCGTGCCTTGAATTACTTCCACCTGGCTGCAGTACGTGATTCTTGATCCCGAGCTTCGGG
TTGGAAGTGGGTGGGAGAGTTCGAGGCCTTGCGCTTAAGGAGCCCCTTCGCCTCGTGCTTGAGTTGAGGC
CTGGCCTGGGCGCTGGGGCCGCCGCGTGCGAATCTGGTGGCACCTTCGCGCCTGTCTCGCTGCTTTCGAT
AAGTCTCTAGCCATTTAAAATTTTTGATGACCTGCTGCGACGCTTTTTTTCTGGCAAGATAGTCTTGTAA
ATGCGGGCCAAGATCTGCACACTGGTATTTCGGTTTTTGGGGCCGCGGGCGGCGACGGGGCCCGTGCGTC
CCAGCGCACATGTTCGGCGAGGCGGGGCCTGCGAGCGCGGCCACCGAGAATCGGACGGGGGTAGTCTCAA
GCTGGCCGGCCTGCTCTGGTGCCTGGCCTCGCGCCGCCGTGTATCGCCCCGCCCTGGGCGGCAAGGCTGG
CCCGGTCGGCACCAGTTGCGTGAGCGGAAAGATGGCCGCTTCCCGGCCCTGCTGCAGGGAGCTCAAAATG
GAGGACGCGGCGCTCGGGAGAGCGGGCGGGTGAGTCACCCACACAAAGGAAAAGGGCCTTTCCGTCCTCA
GCCGTCGCTTCATGTGACTCCACGGAGTACCGGGCGCCGTCCAGGCACCTCGATTAGTTCTCGAGCTTTT
GGAGTACGTCGTCTTTAGGTTGGGGGGAGGGGTTTTATGCGATGGAGTTTCCCCACACTGAGTGGGTGGA
GACTGAAGTTAGGCCAGCTTGGCACTTGATGTAATTCTCCTTGGAATTTGCCCTTTTTGAGTTTGGATCT
TGGTTCATTCTCAAGCCTCAGACAGTGGTTCAAAGTTTTTTTCTTCCATTTCAGGTGTCGTGAGAAGGGC
GAATTCGACCCAAGTTTGTACAAAAAAGCAGGCTGGATCCAGGTGCCACCATGGTGAGCGAGCTGATTAA
GGAGAACATGCACATGAAGCTGTACATGGAGGGCACCGTGAACAACCACCACTTCAAGTGCACATCCGAG
GGCGAAGGCAAGCCCTACGAGGGCACCCAGACCATGAGAATCAAGGCGGTCGAGGGCGGCCCTCTCCCCT
TCGCCTTCGACATCCTGGCTACCAGCTTCATGTACGGCAGCAAAACCTTCATCAACCACACCCAGGGCAT
CCCCGACTTCTTTAAGCAGTCCTTCCCCGAGGGCTTCACATGGGAGAGAGTCACCACATACGAAGATGGG
GGCGTGCTGACCGCTACCCAGGACACCAGCCTCCAGGACGGCTGCCTCATCTACAACGTCAAGATCAGAG
GGGTGAACTTCCCATCCAACGGCCCTGTGATGCAGAAGAAAACACTCGGCTGGGAGGCCTCCACCGAGAC
ACTGTACCCCGCTGACGGCGGCCTGGAAGGCAGAGCCGACATGGCCCTGAAGCTCGTGGGCGGGGGCCAC
CTGATCTGCAACCTTAAGACCACATACAGATCCAAGAAACCCGCTAAGAACCTCAAGATGCCCGGCGTCT
ACTATGTGGACAGGAGACTGGAAAGAATCAAGGAGGCCGACAAAGAGACATACGTCGAGCAGCACGAGGT
GGCTGTGGCCAGATACTGCGACCTCCCTAGCAAACTGGGGCACAAACTTAATTGAGAATTCTACCACCCA
GCTTTCTTGTACAAAGTGGTACGTCTCAAGACCAGAGGTCTCTGCTTATCACGCGTGAGTGCTTGCTAGG
TGCCAAGTGAGTGCTTGCTAGGTGCCAAGTGAGTGCTTGCTAGGTGCCAAGTGAGTGCTTGCTAGGTGCC
AAGCAACCAGAAGAGACCTGTGCTTCACTCCTCAGGTGCAGGCTGCCTATCAGAAGGTGGTGGCTGGTGT
GGCCAATGCCCTGGCTCACAAATACCACTGAGATCTTTTTCCCTCTGCCAAAAATTATGGGGACATCATG
AAGCCCCTTGAGCATCTGACTTCTGGCTAATAAAGGAAATTTATTTTCATTGCAATAGTGTGTTGGAATT
TTTTGTGTCTCTCACTCGGAAGGACATATGGGAGGGCAAATCATTTAAAACATCAGAATGAGTATTTGGT
TTAGAGTTTGGCAACATATGCCCATATGCTGGCTGCCATGAACAAAGGTTGGCTATAAAGAGGTCATCAG
TATATGAAACAGCCCCCTGCTGTCCATTCCTTATTCCATAGAAAAGCCTTGACTTGAGGTTAGATTTTTT
TTATATTTTGTTTTGTGTTATTTTTTTCTTTAACATCCCTAAAATTTTCCTTACATGTTTTACTAGCCAG
ATTTTTCCTCCTCTCCTGACTACTCCCAGTCATAGCTGTCCCTCTTCTCTTATGGAGATCCCGAGCGGTG
CGTTTTTATGCTTGTAGTATTGTATAATGTTTTTAAGATCCAAGCTTCTGACCTCTTCTCTTCCTCCCAC
AGGGCCTCGAGACAATTGCATCGATGGTACCAGTGAAAGTCTGCAATGAATTCGAGTTGGCGCGCCTGTC
ATTCTAAATCTCTCTTTCAGCCTAAAGCTTTTTCCCCGTATCCCCCCAGGTGTCTGCAGGCTCAAAGAGC
AGCGAGAAGCGTTCAGAGGAAAGCGATCCCGTGCCACCTTCCCCGTGCCCGGGCTGTCCCCGCACGCTGC
CGGCTCGGGGATGCGGGGGGAGCGCCGGACCGGAGCGGAGCCCCGGGCGGCTCGCTGCTGCCCCCTAGCG
GGGGAGGGACGTAATTACATCCCTGGGGGCTTTGGGAGGGGGCTGTCCCCGTGAGCTCCCAGGCGCGCCT
GTCATTCTAAATCTCTCTTTCAGCCTAAAGCTTTTTCCCCGTATCCCCCCAGGTGTCTGCAGGCTCAAAG
AGCAGCGAGAAGCGTTCAGAGGAAAGCGATCCCGTGCCACCTTCCCCGTGCCCGGGCTGTCCCCGCACGC
TGCCGGCTCGGGGATGCGGGGGGAGCGCCGGACCGGAGCGGAGCCCCGGGCGGCTCGCTGCTGCCCCCTA
GCGGGGGAGGGACGTAATTACATCCCTGGGGGCTTTGGGGGGGGGCTGTCCCCGTGAGCTCCCAGGCGCG
CCAACTCGGTACCGTATCGATGTCGACGTTAACGCTAGTGATATCAACTTTGTATAGAAAAGTTGGCTCC
GAATTCGCCCTTGACAGCAGAGATCCAGTTTGGTTAATTAATTGGCTCCGGTGCCCGTCAGTGGGCAGAG
CGCACATCGCCCACAGTCCCCGAGAAGTTGTGGGGAGGGGTCGGCAATTGAACCGGTGCCTAGAGAAGGT
GGCGCGGGGTAAACTGGGAAAGTGATGTCGTGTACTGGCTCCGCCTTTTTCCCGAGGGTGGGGGAGAACC
GTATATAAGTGCAGTAGTCGCCGTGAACGTTCTTTTTCGCAACGGGTTTGCCGCCAGAACACAGGTAAGT
GCCGTGTGTGGTTCCCGCGGGCCTGGCCTCTTTACGGGTTATGGCCCTTGCGTGCCTTGAATTACTTCCA
CCTGGCTGCAGTACGTGATTCTTGATCCCGAGCTTCGGGTTGGAAGTGGGTGGGAGAGTTCGAGGCCTTG
CGCTTAAGGAGCCCCTTCGCCTCGTGCTTGAGTTGAGGCCTGGCCTGGGCGCTGGGGCCGCCGCGTGCGA
ATCTGGTGGCACCTTCGCGCCTGTCTCGCTGCTTTCGATAAGTCTCTAGCCATTTAAAATTTTTGATGAC
CTGCTGCGACGCTTTTTTTCTGGCAAGATAGTCTTGTAAATGCGGGCCAAGATCTGCACACTGGTATTTC
GGTTTTTGGGGCCGCGGGCGGCGACGGGGCCCGTGCGTCCCAGCGCACATGTTCGGCGAGGCGGGGCCTG
CGAGCGCGGCCACCGAGAATCGGACGGGGGTAGTCTCAAGCTGGCCGGCCTGCTCTGGTGCCTGGCCTCG
CGCCGCCGTGTATCGCCCCGCCCTGGGCGGCAAGGCTGGCCCGGTCGGCACCAGTTGCGTGAGCGGAAAG
ATGGCCGCTTCCCGGCCCTGCTGCAGGGAGCTCAAAATGGAGGACGCGGCGCTCGGGAGAGCGGGCGGGT
GAGTCACCCACACAAAGGAAAAGGGCCTTTCCGTCCTCAGCCGTCGCTTCATGTGACTCCACGGAGTACC
GGGCGCCGTCCAGGCACCTCGATTAGTTCTCGAGCTTTTGGAGTACGTCGTCTTTAGGTTGGGGGGAGGG
GTTTTATGCGATGGAGTTTCCCCACACTGAGTGGGTGGAGACTGAAGTTAGGCCAGCTTGGCACTTGATG
TAATTCTCCTTGGAATTTGCCCTTTTTGAGTTTGGATCTTGGTTCATTCTCAAGCCTCAGACAGTGGTTC
AAAGTTTTTTTCTTCCATTTCAGGTGTCGTGAGAAGGGCGAATTCGACCCAAGTTTGTACAAAAAAGCAG
GCTCGCCACCATGGTGAGCAAGGGCGAGGAGCTGTTCACCGGGGTGGTGCCCATCCTGGTCGAGCTGGAC
GGCGACGTAAACGGCCACAAGTTCAGCGTGAGGGGCGAGGGCGAGGGCGATGCCACCAACGGCAAGCTGA
CCCTGAAGTTCATCTGCACCACCGGCAAGCTGCCCGTGCCCTGGCCCACCCTCGTGACCACCCTGAGCCA
CGGCGTGCAGTGCTTCGCCCGCTACCCCGACCACATGAAGCAGCACGACTTCTTCAAGTCCGCCATGCCC
GAAGGCTACGTCCAGGAGCGCACCATCTTCTTCAAGGACGACGGCACCTACAAGACCCGCGCCGAGGTGA
AGTTCGAGGGCGACACCCTAGTGAACCGCATCGAGCTGAAGGGCGTCGACTTCAAGGAGGACGGCAACAT
CCTGGGGCACAAGCTGGAGTACAACTTCAACAGCCACAACATCTATATCATGGCCGTCAAGCAGAAGAAC
GGCATCAAGGTGAACTTCAAGATCCGCCACAACGTGGAGGACGGCAGCGTGCAGCTCGCCGACCACTACC
AGCAGAACACCCCCATCGGCGACGGCCCCGTGCTGCTGCCCGACAGCCACTACCTGAGCACCCAGTCCGT
GCTGAGCAAAGACCCCAACGAGAAGCGCGATCACATGGTCCTGCTGGAGTTCCGCACCGCCGCCGGGATC
ACTCTCGGCATGGACGAGCTGTACAAGTAATACCACCCAGCTTTCTTGTACAAAGTGGTACGCGTGAATT
CACTCCTCAGGTGCAGGCTGCCTATCAGAAGGTGGTGGCTGGTGTGGCCAATGCCCTGGCTCACAAATAC
CACTGAGATCTTTTTCCCTCTGCCAAAAATTATGGGGACATCATGAAGCCCCTTGAGCATCTGACTTCTG
GCTAATAAAGGAAATTTATTTTCATTGCAATAGTGTGTTGGAATTTTTTGTGTCTCTCACTCGGAAGGAC
ATATGGGAGGGCAAATCATTTAAAACATCAGAATGAGTATTTGGTTTAGAGTTTGGCAACATATGCCCAT
ATGCTGGCTGCCATGAACAAAGGTTGGCTATAAAGAGGTCATCAGTATATGAAACAGCCCCCTGCTGTCC
ATTCCTTATTCCATAGAAAAGCCTTGACTTGAGGTTAGATTTTTTTTATATTTTGTTTTGTGTTATTTTT
TTCTTTAACATCCCTAAAATTTTCCTTACATGTTTTACTAGCCAGATTTTTCCTCCTCTCCTGACTACTC
CCAGTCATAGCTGTCCCTCTTCTCTTATGGAGATCCCTCGACCTGCAGCCCAAGCTTGGCGTAATCATGG
TCATAGCTGTTTCCTGTGTGAAATTGTTATCCGCTCACAATTCCACACAACATACGAGCCGGAAGCATAA
AGTGTAAAGCCTGGGGTGCCTAATGAGTGAGCTAACTCACATTAATTGCGTTGCGCTCACTGCCCGCTTT
CCAGTCGGGAAACCTGTCGTGCCAGCGGATCGACAGTACTAAGCTTGGTCTAATACCCAATCTCTCGTCT
TATCCAGATGTTTTATACGCCTCTGGCCCGTGTCTCAAAATCTCTGATGTTACATTGCACAAGATAAAAT
AATATCATCATGAACAATAAAACTGTCTGCTTACATAAACAGTAATACAAGGGGTGTTATGAGCCATATT
CAACGGGAAACGTCGAGGCCGCGATTAAATTCCAACATGGATGCTGATTTATATGGGTATAAATGGGCTC
GCGATAATGTCGGGCAATCAGGTGCGACAATCTATCGCTTGTATGGGAAGCCCGATGCGCCAGAGTTGTT
TCTGAAACATGGCAAAGGTAGCGTTGCCAATGATGTTACAGATGAGATGGTCAGACTAAACTGGCTGACG
GAATTTATGCCTCTTCCGACCATCAAGCATTTTATCCGTACTCCTGATGATGCATGGTTACTCACCACTG
CGATCCCCGGAAAAACAGCATTCCAGGTATTAGAAGAATATCCTGATTCAGGTGAAAATATTGTTGATGC
GCTGGCAGTGTTCCTGCGCCGGTTGCATTCGATTCCTGTTTGTAATTGTCCTTTTAACAGCGATCGCGTA
TTTCGTCTCGCTCAGGCGCAATCACGAATGAATAACGGTTTGGTTGATGCGAGTGATTTTGATGACGAGC
GTAATGGCTGGCCTGTTGAACAAGTCTGGAAAGAAATGCATAAACTTTTGCCATTCTCACCGGATTCAGT
CGTCACTCATGGTGATTTCTCACTTGATAACCTTATTTTTGACGAGGGGAAATTAATAGGTTGTATTGAT
GTTGGACGAGTCGGAATCGCAGACCGATACCAGGATCTTGCCATCCTATGGAACTGCCTCGGTGAGTTTT
CTCCTTCATTACAGAAACGGCTTTTTCAAAAATATGGTATTGATAATCCTGATATGAATAAATTGCAGTT
TCATTTGATGCTCGATGAGTTTTTCTAATCAGAATTGGTTAATTGGTTGTAACACTGGCAGAGCATTACG
CTGACTTGACGGGACGGCGCAAGCTCATGACCAAAATCCCTTAACGTGAGTTACGCGTCGTTCCACTGAG
CGTCAGAGGTATCACTAGTATTACAGAGGTAAGTTATAACAGTCGCCTAACCC
