>Addgene plasmid #103196 | LSB-hsa-miR-1271-5p | depositor partial sequence | sequence record 195442 | hsa-miR-1271-5p target
TGAGTGCTTGCTAGGTGCCAAG
