>Addgene plasmid #103196 | LSB-hsa-miR-1271-5p | addgene partial sequence | sequence record 237658 | mKate2-F 5'-ACCCGCTAAGAACCTCAAGA-3'
GACAAAGAGACATACGTCGAGCAGCACGAGGTGGCTGTGGCCAGATACTGCGACCTCCCTAGCAAACTGG
GGCACAAACTTAATTGAGAATTCTACCACCCAGCTTTCTTGTACAAAGTGGTACGTCTCAAGACCAGAGG
TCTCTGCTTATCACGCGTGAGTGCTTGCTAGGTGCCAAGTGAGTGCTTGCTAGGTGCCAAGTGAGTGCTT
GCTAGGTGCCAAGTGAGTGCTTGCTAGGTGCCAAGCAACCAGAAGAGACCTGTGCTTCACTCCTCAGGTG
CAGGCTGCCTATCAGAAGGTGGTGGCTGGTGTGGCCAATGCCCTGGCTCACAAATACCACTGAGATCTTT
TTCCCTCTGCCAAAAATTATGGGGACATCATGAAGCCCCTTGAGCATCTGACTTCTGGCTAATAAAGGAA
ATTTATTTTCATTGCAATAGTGTGTTGGAATTTTTTGTGTCTCTCACTCGGAAGGACATATGGGAGGGCA
AATCATTTAAAACATCAGAATGAGTATTTGGTTTAGAGTTTGGCAACATATGCCCATATGCTGGCTGCCA
TGAACAAAGGTTGGCTATAAAGAGGTCATCAGTATATGAAACAGCCCCCTGCTGTCCATTCCTTATTCCA
TAGAAAAGCCTTGACTTGAGGTT
